Addgene plasmid #64527: pRG206
Purpose: (Empty Backbone) Integrative E. coli/S. cerevisiae shuttle vector
Depositing lab: Joerg Stelling. Depositing organization: ETH Zurich (Swiss Federal Institute of Technology). Publication: A shuttle vector series for precise genetic engineering of Saccharomyces cerevisiae. Gnugge R, Liphardt T, Rudolf F. Yeast. 2015 Dec 9. doi: 10.1002/yea.3144. PubMed 26647923.
Backbone
  Vector backbone: pRG206
  Backbone manufacturer: Robert Gnuegge
  Backbone size (bp): 4092
  Vector type: Yeast Expression
  Selectable markers: URA3
Growth in bacteria
  Bacterial resistance: Ampicillin, 100 μg/mL
  Growth temperature: 37°C
  Growth strain: DH5alpha
  Copy number: High Copy
Gene/Insert
  Cloning method: Restriction Enzyme
  Sequencing primers: 5′ T7; 3′ T3
Terms and licenses: Academic/Nonprofit Terms; Industry Terms: Not Available to Industry
How to cite: pRG206 was a gift from Joerg Stelling (Addgene plasmid # 64527 ; http://n2t.net/addgene:64527 ; RRID:Addgene_64527)
