[The description below was written by a language model from this plasmid's Addgene catalogue record and pLannotate feature annotations shown in this document.]
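Description:
pRG206 is an empty-backbone, integrative shuttle vector for Escherichia coli and Saccharomyces cerevisiae, 4,092 bp in size and catalogued as a yeast expression-type plasmid. In bacteria it replicates from a high-copy ColE1/pUC-type origin and is selected with ampicillin through the β-lactamase gene (AmpR) and its native promoter. No yeast replication element (2μ origin or CEN/ARS) is annotated, which fits its integrative design: the plasmid can only be stably maintained in yeast after recombination into the genome. Yeast selection relies on the S. cerevisiae URA3 gene with its own promoter, which complements uracil auxotrophy and can be counterselected with 5-fluoroorotic acid. The short annotated fragment of an uncertain yeast open reading frame next to URA3 probably reflects flanking genomic sequence, though the record does not describe how integration is targeted.

The cloning region derives from pBluescript. A partial multiple cloning site sits between T7 and T3 phage promoters that face inward and also serve as the sequencing primer sites. Residual lacZα, lac operator and lacI fragments appear to be remnants of the parental backbone, and the very short LEU2 promoter match is likely incidental. The vector carries no insert and no annotated yeast promoter or terminator for expression, so users supply a complete expression cassette or other sequence by restriction enzyme cloning. It belongs to a shuttle vector series developed for precise genetic engineering of S. cerevisiae and is suited to stable chromosomal integration of constructs under URA3 selection.
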