Features (pLannotate 1.2.2; 13 found; start..end, strand, type, name):
     78..152     +  CDS            YE020_YEAST (fragment): Protein uncertain: Swiss-Prot protein existence level 5. From Saccharomyces cerevisiae (strain ATCC 204508 / S288c) (Baker's yeast).
    374..1177    -  CDS            URA3: orotidine-5'-phosphate decarboxylase, required for uracil biosynthesis; S. cerevisiae URA3; yeast auxotrophic marker, counterselectable with 5-fluoroorotic acid (5-FOA)
   1178..1390    -  promoter       URA3 promoter: S. cerevisiae URA3
   1402..1480    -  CDS            lacZα (fragment): LacZα fragment of β-galactosidase; lacZ fragment
   1483..1501    +  promoter       T7 promoter: promoter for bacteriophage T7 RNA polymerase
   1608..1693    +  misc_feature   MCS (fragment): pBluescript multiple cloning site
   1734..1751    -  promoter       LEU2 promoter (fragment): S. cerevisiae LEU2
   1775..1793    -  promoter       T3 promoter: promoter for bacteriophage T3 RNA polymerase
   1838..1854    -  protein_bind   lac operator: The lac repressor binds to the lac operator to inhibit transcription in E. coli. This inhibition can be relieved by adding lactose or isopropyl-β-D-thiogalactopyranoside (IPTG). lac repressor encoded by lacI
   2101..2152    -  CDS            lacI (fragment): lac repressor; lacI; The lac repressor binds to the lac operator to inhibit transcription in E. coli. This inhibition can be relieved by adding lactose or isopropyl-β-D-thiogalactopyranoside (IPTG).
   2335..2923    -  rep_origin     ori: high-copy-number ColE1/pMB1/pBR322/pUC origin of replication
   3102..3962    -  CDS            AmpR: β-lactamase; bla; confers resistance to ampicillin, carbenicillin, and related antibiotics
   3963..4067    -  promoter       AmpR promoter: bla
>Addgene plasmid #64527 | pRG206 | depositor full sequence | sequence record 108548 | pRG206 sequence 4092 bps
GACGTCGAAAGAACGCGGCATTAGCAACATTTGCGAAGCGAACGATTTTGCGAACTGCTATTAATTAACT
CTGGCGCGCCACTACTTTTTGGAACTCTTGTTGTTCTTTGGAGTTCAATGCGTCCATCTTTACAGTCCTG
TCTTATTGTTCTTGATTTGTGCCCCGTAAAATACTGTTACTTGGTTCTGGCGAGGTATTGGATAGTTCCT
TTTTATAAAGGCCATGAAGGTTTTTCTTTCCAATTTTTTTTTTTTCGTCATTATAGAAATCATTACGACC
GAGATTCCCGGCATATGGTAATAACTGATATAATTAAATTGAAGCTCTAATTTGTGAGTTTAGTATACAT
GCATTTACTTATAATACAGTTTTTTAGTTTTGCTGGCCGCATCTTCTCAAATATGCTTCCCAGCCTGCTT
TTCTGTAACGTTCACCCTCTACCTTAGCATCCCTTCCCTTTGCAAATAGTCCTCTTCCAACAATAATAAT
GTCAGATCCTGTAGAGACCACATCATCCACGGTTCTATACTGTTGACCCAATGCGTCTCCCTTGTCATCT
AAACCCACACCGGGTGTCATAATCAACCAATCGTAACCTTCATCTCTTCCACCCATGTCTCTTTGAGCAA
TAAAGCCGATAACAAAATCTTTGTCGCTCTTCGCAATGTCAACAGTACCCTTAGTATATTCTCCAGTAGC
TAGGGAGCCCTTGCATGACAATTCTGCTAACATCAAAAGGCCTCTAGGTTCCTTTGTTACTTCTTCCGCC
GCCTGCTTCAAACCGCTAACAATACCTGGGCCCACCACACCGTGTGCATTCGTAATGTCTGCCCATTCTG
CTATTCTGTATACACACGCAGAGTACTGCAATTTGACTGTATTACCAATGTCAGCAAATTTTCTGTCTTC
GAAGAGTAAAAAATTGTACTTGGCGGATAATGCCTTTAGCGGCTTAACTGTGCCCTCCATGGAAAAATCA
GTCAAGAGATCCACATGTGTTTTTAGTAAACAAATTTTGGGACCTAATGCTTCAACTAACTCCAGTAATT
CCTTGGTGGTACGAACATCCAATGAAGCACACAAGTTTGTTTGCTTTTCGTGCATGATATTAAATAGCTT
GGCAGCAACAGGACTAGGATGAGTAGCAGCACGTTCCTTATATGTAGCTTTCGACATGATTTATCTTCGT
TTCCTGCACGTTTTTGTTCTGTGCAGTTGGGTTAAGAATACTGGGCAATTTCATGTTTCTTCAACACCAC
CTATGCGTATATATACCAATCTAAGTCTGTGCTCCTTCCTTCGTTCTTCCTTCTGCTCGGAGATTACCGA
ATCAAAAAAATTTCAAAGAAACCGGAATCAAAAAAAAGAACAAAAAAAAAAAAGATGAATGAAAAGCGAT
CGGATGTGCTGCAAGGCGATTAAGTTGGGTAACGCCAGGGTTTTCCCAGTCACGACGTTGTAAAACGACG
GCCAGTGAATTGTAATACGACTCACTATAGGGCGAATTGGAGAAACAGAATAATATATAAACCTGTATAA
TATAACCTTGAAGACTATATTTCTTTTCGCGGCCGCCTATAGGGCGAATTGGAGCTCCACCGCGGTGGCT
CTAGAACTAGTGGATCCCCCGGGCTGCAGGAATTCGATATCAAGCTTATCGATACCGTCGACCTCGAGGG
GGGGCCCGGTACCCAGCTTCGGCCGTATTTACAGATAACGATGTCGTTATTATATATATATATATATATT
GTCACTTGTACCCAGCTTTTGTTCCCTTTAGTGAGGGTTAATTTCGAGCTTGGCGTAATCATGGTCATAG
CTGTTTCCTGTGTGAAATTGTTATCCGCTCACAACAGCTGGATGAATTGAATAGCTTTATGGACCCTGAA
ACCACAGCCACATTAACCTTCTTTGATGGTCAAAACTTATCCTTCACCATAAATATGCCTCGCAAAAAAG
GTAATTAACATATATAGAATTACATTATTTATGAAATATCATCACTATCTCTTAGCATCTTTAATCCTTT
TCTACATCAGATAACTTCGGTTTGTTATCATCGTCTGTATTGTCATCAATTGGCGCGCCTCTCCCTGCAG
GCATTAATGAATCGGCCAACGCGCGGGGAGAGGCGGTTTGCGTATTGGGCGCTCTTCCGCTTCCTCGCTC
ACTGACTCGCTGCGCTCGGTCGTTCGGCTGCGGCGAGCGGTATCAGCTCACTCAAAGGCGGTAATACGGT
TATCCACAGAATCAGGGGATAACGCAGGAAAGAACATGTGAGCAAAAGGCCAGCAAAAGGCCAGGAACCG
TAAAAAGGCCGCGTTGCTGGCGTTTTTCCATAGGCTCCGCCCCCCTGACGAGCATCACAAAAATCGACGC
TCAAGTCAGAGGTGGCGAAACCCGACAGGACTATAAAGATACCAGGCGTTTCCCCCTGGAAGCTCCCTCG
TGCGCTCTCCTGTTCCGACCCTGCCGCTTACCGGATACCTGTCCGCCTTTCTCCCTTCGGGAAGCGTGGC
GCTTTCTCATAGCTCACGCTGTAGGTATCTCAGTTCGGTGTAGGTCGTTCGCTCCAAGCTGGGCTGTGTG
CACGAACCCCCCGTTCAGCCCGACCGCTGCGCCTTATCCGGTAACTATCGTCTTGAGTCCAACCCGGTAA
GACACGACTTATCGCCACTGGCAGCAGCCACTGGTAACAGGATTAGCAGAGCGAGGTATGTAGGCGGTGC
TACAGAGTTCTTGAAGTGGTGGCCTAACTACGGCTACACTAGAAGAACAGTATTTGGTATCTGCGCTCTG
CTGAAGCCAGTTACCTTCGGAAAAAGAGTTGGTAGCTCTTGATCCGGCAAACAAACCACCGCTGGTAGCG
GTGGTTTTTTTGTTTGCAAGCAGCAGATTACGCGCAGAAAAAAAGGATCTCAAGAAGATCCTTTGATCTT
TTGTTTAAACCTACGGGGTCTGACGCTCAGTGGAACGAAAACTCACGTTAAGGGATTTTGGTCATGAGAT
TATCAAAAAGGATCTTCACCTAGATCCTTTTAAATTAAAAATGAAGTTTTAAATCAATCTAAAGTATATA
TGAGTAAACTTGGTCTGACAGTTACCAATGCTTAATCAGTGAGGCACCTATCTCAGCGATCTGTCTATTT
CGTTCATCCATAGTTGCCTGACTCCCCGTCGTGTAGATAACTACGATACGGGAGGGCTTACCATCTGGCC
CCAGTGCTGCAATGATACCGCGAGACCCACGCTCACCGGCTCCAGATTTATCAGCAATAAACCAGCCAGC
CGGAAGGGCCGAGCGCAGAAGTGGTCCTGCAACTTTATCCGCCTCCATCCAGTCTATTAATTGTTGCCGG
GAAGCTAGAGTAAGTAGTTCGCCAGTTAATAGTTTGCGCAACGTTGTTGCCATTGCTACAGGCATCGTGG
TGTCACGCTCGTCGTTTGGTATGGCTTCATTCAGCTCCGGTTCCCAACGATCAAGGCGAGTTACATGATC
CCCCATGTTGTGCAAAAAAGCGGTTAGCTCCTTCGGTCCTCCGATGGTTGTCAGAAGTAAGTTGGCCGCA
GTGTTATCACTCATGGTTATGGCAGCACTGCATAATTCTCTTACTGTCATGCCATCCGTAAGATGCTTTT
CTGTGACTGGTGAGTACTCAACCAAGTCATTCTGAGAATAGTGTATGCGGCGACCGAGTTGCTCTTGCCC
GGCGTCAATACGGGATAATACCGCGCCACATAGCAGAACTTTAAAAGTGCTCATCATTGGAAAACGTTCT
TCGGGGCGAAAACTCTCAAGGATCTTACCGCTGTTGAGATCCAGTTCGATGTAACCCACTCGTGCACCCA
ACTGATCTTCAGCATCTTTTACTTTCACCAGCGTTTCTGGGTGAGCAAAAACAGGAAGGCAAAATGCCGC
AAAAAAGGGAATAAGGGCGACACGGAAATGTTGAATACTCATACTCTTCCTTTTTCAATATTATTGAAGC
ATTTATCAGGGTTATTGTCTCATGAGCGGATACATATTTGAATGTATTTAGAAAAATAAACAAATAGGGG
TTCCGCGCACATTTCCCCGAAAAGTGCCACCT
