>Addgene plasmid #64527 | pRG206 | addgene partial sequence | sequence record 111008 | DK060425_1 5'-TCCTTAAACCTGTCTTGTAA-3'
GTCGAAAGAACGCGGCATTAGCAACATTTGCGAAGCGAACGATTTTGCGAACTGCTATTAATTAACTCTG
GCGCGCCACTACTTTTTGGAACTCTTGTTGTTCTTTGGAGTTCAATGCGTCCATCTTTACAGTCCTGTCT
TATTGTTCTTGATTTGTGCCCCGTAAAATACTGTTACTTGGTTCTGGCGAGGTATTGGATAGTTCCTTTT
TATAAAGGCCATGAAGGTTTTTCTTTCCAATTTTTTTTTTTTCGTCATTATAGAAATCATTACGACCGAG
ATTCCCGGCATATGGTAATAACTGATATAATTAAATTGAAGCTCTAATTTGTGAGTTTAGTATACATGCA
TTTACTTATAATACAGTTTTTTAGTTTTGCTGGCCGCATCTTCTCAAATATGCTTCCCAGCCTGCTTTTC
TGTAACGTTCACCCTCTACCTTAGCATCCCTTCCCTTTGCAAATAGTCCTCTTCCAACAATAATAATGTC
AGATCCTGTAGAGACCACATCATCCACGGTTCTATACTGTTGACCCAATGCGTCTCCCTTGTCATCTAAA
CCCACACCGGGTGTCATAATCAACCAATCGTAACCTTCATCTCTTCCACCCATGTCTCTTTGAGCAATAA
AGCCGATAACAAAATCTTTGTCGCTCTTCGCAATGTCAACAGTACCCTTAGTATATTCTCCAGTAGCTAG
GGAGCCCTTGCATGACAATTCTGCTAACATCAAAAGGCCTCTAGGTTCCTTTGTTACTTCTTCCGCCGCC
TGCTTCAAACCGCTAACAATACCTGGGCCCACCACACCGTGTGCATTCGTAATGTCTGCCCATTCTGCTA
TTCTGTATACACACGCAGAGTACTGCAATTTGACTGTATTACCAATGTCAGCAAATTTTCTGTCTTCGAA
GAGTAAAAAATTGTACTTGGCGGATAATGCCTTTAGCGGCTTAACTGTGCCCTCCATGGAAAAATCAGTC
AAGAGATCCACATGTGTTTTTAGTAAACAAATTTTGGGACCTAATGCTTCAACTAACTCCAGTAATTCCT
TGGTGGTACGAACATCCAATGAAGCACACAAGTTTGTTTGCTTTTC
