>Addgene plasmid #64527 | pRG206 | addgene partial sequence | sequence record 111009 | M13pUC-Rev 5'-AGCGGATAACAATTTCACACAGG-3'
TGACCATGATTACGCCAAGCTCGAAATTAACCCTCACTAAAGGGAACAAAAGCTGGGTACAAGTGACAAT
ATATATATATATATATAATAACGACATCGTTATCTGTAAATACGGCCGAAGCTGGGTACCGGGCCCCCCC
TCGAGGTCGACGGTATCGATAAGCTTGATATCGAATTCCTGCAGCCCGGGGGATCCACTAGTTCTAGAGC
CACCGCGGTGGAGCTCCAATTCGCCCTATAGGCGGCCGCGAAAAGAAATATAGTCTTCAAGGTTATATTA
TACAGGTTTATATATTATTCTGTTTCTCCAATTCGCCCTATAGTGAGTCGTATTACAATTCACTGGCCGT
CGTTTTACAACGTCGTGACTGGGAAAACCCTGGCGTTACCCAACTTAATCGCCTTGCAGCACATCCGATC
GCTTTTCATTCATCTTTTTTTTTTTTGTTCTTTTTTTTGATTCCGGTTTCTTTGAAATTTTTTTGATTCG
GTAATCTCCGAGCAGAAGGAAGAACGAAGGAAGGAGCACAGACTTAGATTGGTATATATACGCATAGGTG
GTGTTGAAGAAACATGAAATTGCCCAGTATTCTTAACCCAACTGCACAGAACAAAAACGTGCAGGAAACG
AAGATAAATCATGTCGAAAGCTACATATAAGGAACGTGCTGCTACTCATCCTAGTCCTGTTGCTGCCAAG
CTATTTAATATCATGCACGAAAAGCAAACAAACTTGTGTGCTTCATTGGATGTTCGTACCACCAAGGAAT
TACTGGAGTTAGTTGAAGCATTAGGTCCCAAAATTTGTTTACTAAAAACACATGTGGATCTCTTGACTGA
TTTTTCCATGGAGGGCACAGTTAAGCCGCTAAAGGCATTATCCGCCAAGTACAATTTTTTACTCTTCGAA
GACAGAAAATTTGCTGACATTGGTAATACAGTCAAATTGCAGTACTCTGCGTGTGTATACAGAATAGCAG
AATGGGCAGACATTACGAATGCACACGGTGTGGTGGGCCCAGGTATTGTTAGCGGTTTGAAGCAGGCGGC
GGAAGAAGT
